Addgene plasmid #90941: WEE1 F10.4 gRNA
Purpose: 3rd generation lentiviral gRNA plasmid targeting human WEE1
Depositing lab: Iain Cheeseman. Depositing organization: Whitehead Institute for Biomedical Research. Publication: Large-Scale Analysis of CRISPR/Cas9 Cell-Cycle Knockouts Reveals the Diversity of p53-Dependent Responses to Cell-Cycle Defects. McKinley KL, Cheeseman IM. Dev Cell. 2017 Feb 27;40(4):405-420.e2. doi: 10.1016/j.devcel.2017.01.012. Epub 2017 Feb 16. PubMed 28216383.
Backbone
  Vector backbone: pLenti-sgRNA
  Backbone manufacturer: Eric Lander & David Sabatini labs (Addgene plasmid #71409)
  Backbone size w/o insert (bp): 9151
  Vector type: Lentiviral, CRISPR
  Selectable markers: Puromycin
Growth in bacteria
  Bacterial resistance: Ampicillin, 100 μg/mL
  Growth temperature: 37°C
  Growth strain: NEB Stable
  Copy number: Unknown
Gene/Insert
  Gene/Insert name: WEE1 (Guide Designation F10.4) (alt name: pKMKO series)
  gRNA/shRNA sequence: CACCgTTCTGCACTCTTTCTAGAAG
  Species: H. sapiens (human)
  Promoter: U6
  Cloning method: Restriction Enzyme; 5′ cloning site BsmBI (destroyed during cloning); 3′ cloning site BsmBI (destroyed during cloning)
  Sequencing primers: 5′ hU6-F (5'-GAGGGCCTATTTCCCATGATT-3'); 3′ EF1a-R (5'-CACGGCGACTACTGCACTTA-3')
Terms and licenses: Academic/Nonprofit Terms; Industry Terms: Not Available to Industry
Depositor comments: Please note that gRNA target sequence listed is not strictly the 20nt spacer sequence, but also contains the 5' BsmBI overhang. For more information about knockout human cell lines generated using this plasmid, please see http://cellcycleknockouts.wi.mit.edu/ .
How to cite: WEE1 F10.4 gRNA was a gift from Iain Cheeseman (Addgene plasmid # 90941 ; http://n2t.net/addgene:90941 ; RRID:Addgene_90941)
