[The description below was written by a language model from this plasmid's Addgene catalogue record and pLannotate feature annotations shown in this document.]
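Description:
WEE1 F10.4 gRNA is a third-generation lentiviral CRISPR guide plasmid built on the pLenti-sgRNA backbone and designed to express a single guide RNA against human WEE1. It is propagated in E. coli through a high-copy ColE1/pUC-type origin with ampicillin selection (AmpR under its own bla promoter). It also carries an f1 origin plus remnants of lac and lacZα sequences and T3/T7 promoters from the parental cloning vector. The catalogue lists the empty backbone as 9,151 bp, whereas the sequenced record is 7,302 nt. This would be consistent with loss of a stuffer fragment when the guide oligos were ligated into the BsmBI sites, which were destroyed in cloning, although the record does not explain the difference.

The viral portion is laid out as a self-inactivating transfer vector. An RSV promoter drives a truncated HIV-1 5' LTR, so genomic RNA is produced independently of Tat. This is followed by the Ψ packaging signal with a gag fragment, the Rev response element for nuclear export, a cPPT/CTS element, WPRE to enhance transcript expression, and a ΔU3 3' LTR. An SV40 poly(A) signal and SV40 origin lie downstream of the 3' LTR. Within the provirus, a human U6 RNA polymerase III promoter transcribes the WEE1 spacer fused to the S. pyogenes guide scaffold (annotated as a tracrRNA fragment). A separate EF-1α core promoter drives puromycin N-acetyltransferase for selection of transduced mammalian cells.

No Cas9 is encoded, so the nuclease must be supplied separately in the target cells. The plasmid belongs to a series of guides used to generate knockouts of cell-cycle genes in human cell lines.
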