Features (pLannotate 1.2.2; 27 found; start..end, strand, type, name):
     14..106     +  CDS            lacI (fragment): lac repressor; lacI; The lac repressor binds to the lac operator to inhibit transcription in E. coli. This inhibition can be relieved by adding lactose or isopropyl-β-D-thiogalactopyranoside (IPTG).
    119..140     +  protein_bind   CAP binding site: CAP binding activates transcription in the presence of cAMP. E. coli catabolite activator protein
    155..185     +  promoter       lac promoter: promoter for the E. coli lac operon
    193..209     +  protein_bind   lac operator: The lac repressor binds to the lac operator to inhibit transcription in E. coli. This inhibition can be relieved by adding lactose or isopropyl-β-D-thiogalactopyranoside (IPTG). lac repressor encoded by lacI
    254..272     +  promoter       T3 promoter: promoter for bacteriophage T3 RNA polymerase
    300..526     +  promoter       RSV promoter: Rous sarcoma virus enhancer/promoter
    527..707     +  LTR            5' LTR (truncated): truncated 5' long terminal repeat (LTR) from HIV-1
    754..879     +  misc_feature   HIV-1 Ψ: packaging signal of human immunodeficiency virus type 1
    863..1226    +  CDS            HIV-1 gag (fragment): gag protein from human immunodeficiency virus 1; gag
   1372..1605    +  misc_feature   RRE: The Rev response element (RRE) of HIV-1 allows for Rev-dependent mRNA export from the nucleus to the cytoplasm.
   1982..2008    +  CDS            Rev (fragment): human immunodeficiency virus 1 (HIV-1) Rev protein; rev; enhances nuclear export of unspliced and incompletely spliced viral mRNAs
   2012..2252    +  promoter       U6 promoter: RNA polymerase III promoter for human U6 snRNA
   2300..2367    +  misc_RNA       tracrRNA (fragment): trans-activating CRISPR RNA for the Streptococcus pyogenes CRISPR/Cas9 system
   2416..2533    +  misc_feature   cPPT/CTS: central polypurine tract and central termination sequence of HIV-1
   2602..2813    +  promoter       EF-1α core promoter: core promoter for human elongation factor EF-1α
   2839..3438    +  CDS            PuroR (fragment): puromycin N-acetyltransferase; pac from Streptomyces; confers resistance to puromycin
   3454..4042    +  misc_feature   WPRE: woodchuck hepatitis virus posttranscriptional regulatory element
   4093..4112    +  misc_feature   cPPT/CTS (fragment): central polypurine tract and central termination sequence of HIV-1
   4114..4347    +  LTR            3' LTR (ΔU3): self-inactivating 3' long terminal repeat (LTR) from HIV-1
   4425..4546    +  polyA_signal   SV40 poly(A) signal: SV40 polyadenylation signal
   4586..4721    +  rep_origin     SV40 ori: SV40 origin of replication
   4742..4760    -  promoter       T7 promoter: promoter for bacteriophage T7 RNA polymerase
   4768..4923    +  CDS            lacZα (fragment): LacZα fragment of β-galactosidase; lacZ fragment
   4928..5356    +  rep_origin     f1 ori (sequence partly withheld): f1 bacteriophage origin of replication; arrow indicates direction of (+) strand synthesis
   5409..5513    +  promoter       AmpR promoter: bla
   5514..6374    +  CDS            AmpR: β-lactamase; bla; confers resistance to ampicillin, carbenicillin, and related antibiotics
   6545..7133    +  rep_origin     ori: high-copy-number ColE1/pMB1/pBR322/pUC origin of replication
>Addgene plasmid #90941 | WEE1 F10.4 gRNA | addgene full sequence | sequence record 183139 | Addgene NGS Result
AGGAAGCGGAAGAGCGCCCAATACGCAAACCGCCTCTCCCCGCGCGTTGGCCGATTCATTAATGCAGCTG
GCACGACAGGTTTCCCGACTGGAAAGCGGGCAGTGAGCGCAACGCAATTAATGTGAGTTAGCTCACTCAT
TAGGCACCCCAGGCTTTACACTTTATGCTTCCGGCTCGTATGTTGTGTGGAATTGTGAGCGGATAACAAT
TTCACACAGGAAACAGCTATGACCATGATTACGCCAAGCGCGCAATTAACCCTCACTAAAGGGAACAAAA
GCTGGAGCTGCAAGCTTAATGTAGTCTTATGCAATACTCTTGTAGTCTTGCAACATGGTAACGATGAGTT
AGCAACATGCCTTACAAGGAGAGAAAAAGCACCGTGCATGCCGATTGGTGGAAGTAAGGTGGTACGATCG
TGCCTTATTAGGAAGGCAACAGACGGGTCTGACATGGATTGGACGAACCACTGAATTGCCGCATTGCAGA
GATATTGTATTTAAGTGCCTAGCTCGATACATAAACGGGTCTCTCTGGTTAGACCAGATCTGAGCCTGGG
AGCTCTCTGGCTAACTAGGGAACCCACTGCTTAAGCCTCAATAAAGCTTGCCTTGAGTGCTTCAAGTAGT
GTGTGCCCGTCTGTTGTGTGACTCTGGTAACTAGAGATCCCTCAGACCCTTTTAGTCAGTGTGGAAAATC
TCTAGCAGTGGCGCCCGAACAGGGACTTGAAAGCGAAAGGGAAACCAGAGGAGCTCTCTCGACGCAGGAC
TCGGCTTGCTGAAGCGCGCACGGCAAGAGGCGAGGGGCGGCGACTGGTGAGTACGCCAAAAATTTTGACT
AGCGGAGGCTAGAAGGAGAGAGATGGGTGCGAGAGCGTCAGTATTAAGCGGGGGAGAATTAGATCGCGAT
GGGAAAAAATTCGGTTAAGGCCAGGGGGAAAGAAAAAATATAAATTAAAACATATAGTATGGGCAAGCAG
GGAGCTAGAACGATTCGCAGTTAATCCTGGCCTGTTAGAAACATCAGAAGGCTGTAGACAAATACTGGGA
CAGCTACAACCATCCCTTCAGACAGGATCAGAAGAACTTAGATCATTATATAATACAGTAGCAACCCTCT
ATTGTGTGCATCAAAGGATAGAGATAAAAGACACCAAGGAAGCTTTAGACAAGATAGAGGAAGAGCAAAA
CAAAAGTAAGACCACCGCACAGCAAGCGGCCGCTGATCTTCAGACCTGGAGGAGGAGATATGAGGGACAA
TTGGAGAAGTGAATTATATAAATATAAAGTAGTAAAAATTGAACCATTAGGAGTAGCACCCACCAAGGCA
AAGAGAAGAGTGGTGCAGAGAGAAAAAAGAGCAGTGGGAATAGGAGCTTTGTTCCTTGGGTTCTTGGGAG
CAGCAGGAAGCACTATGGGCGCAGCGTCAATGACGCTGACGGTACAGGCCAGACAATTATTGTCTGGTAT
AGTGCAGCAGCAGAACAATTTGCTGAGGGCTATTGAGGCGCAACAGCATCTGTTGCAACTCACAGTCTGG
GGCATCAAGCAGCTCCAGGCAAGAATCCTGGCTGTGGAAAGATACCTAAAGGATCAACAGCTCCTGGGGA
TTTGGGGTTGCTCTGGAAAACTCATTTGCACCACTGCTGTGCCTTGGAATGCTAGTTGGAGTAATAAATC
TCTGGAACAGATTTGGAATCACACGACCTGGATGGAGTGGGACAGAGAAATTAACAATTACACAAGCTTA
ATACACTCCTTAATTGAAGAATCGCAAAACCAGCAAGAAAAGAATGAACAAGAATTATTGGAATTAGATA
AATGGGCAAGTTTGTGGAATTGGTTTAACATAACAAATTGGCTGTGGTATATAAAATTATTCATAATGAT
AGTAGGAGGCTTGGTAGGTTTAAGAATAGTTTTTGCTGTACTTTCTATAGTGAATAGAGTTAGGCAGGGA
TATTCACCATTATCGTTTCAGACCCACCTCCCAACCCCGAGGGGACCCAGAGAGGGCCTATTTCCCATGA
TTCCTTCATATTTGCATATACGATACAAGGCTGTTAGAGAGATAATTAGAATTAATTTGACTGTAAACAC
AAAGATATTAGTACAAAATACGTGACGTAGAAAGTAATAATTTCTTGGGTAGTTTGCAGTTTTAAAATTA
TGTTTTAAAATGGACTATCATATGCTTACCGTAACTTGAAAGTATTTCGATTTCTTGGCTTTATATATCT
TGTGGAAAGGACGAAACACCGTTCTGCACTCTTTCTAGAAGGTTTAAGAGCTATGCTGGAAACAGCATAG
CAAGTTTAAATAAGGCTAGTCCGTTATCAACTTGAAAAAGTGGCACCGAGTCGGTGCTTTTTTTGAATTC
TAGATCTTGAGACAAATGGCAGTATTCATCCACAATTTTAAAAGAAAAGGGGGGATTGGGGGGTACAGTG
CAGGGGAAAGAATAGTAGACATAATAGCAACAGACATACAAACTAAAGAATTACAAAAACAAATTACAAA
AATTCAAAATTTTCGGGTTTATTACAGGGACAGCAGAGATCCACTTTGGCGCCGGCTCGAGTGGCTCCGG
TGCCCGTCAGTGGGCAGAGCGCACATCGCCCACAGTCCCCGAGAAGTTGGGGGGAGGGGTCGGCAATTGA
ACCGGTGCCTAGAGAAGGTGGCGCGGGGTAAACTGGGAAAGTGATGTCGTGTACTGGCTCCGCCTTTTTC
CCGAGGGTGGGGGAGAACCGTATATAAGTGCAGTAGTCGCCGTGAACGTTCTTTTTCGCAACGGGTTTGC
CGCCAGAACACAGGTGTCGTGACGCGGGATCCGCCACCATGACCGAGTACAAGCCCACGGTGCGCCTCGC
CACCCGCGACGACGTCCCCAGGGCCGTACGCACCCTCGCCGCCGCGTTCGCCGACTACCCCGCCACGCGC
CACACCGTCGATCCGGACCGCCACATCGAGCGGGTCACCGAGCTGCAAGAACTCTTCCTCACGCGCGTCG
GGCTCGACATCGGCAAGGTGTGGGTCGCGGACGACGGCGCCGCGGTGGCGGTCTGGACCACGCCGGAGAG
CGTCGAAGCGGGGGCGGTGTTCGCCGAGATCGGCCCGCGCATGGCCGAGTTGAGCGGTTCCCGGCTGGCC
GCGCAGCAACAGATGGAAGGCCTCCTGGCGCCGCACCGGCCCAAGGAGCCCGCGTGGTTCCTGGCCACCG
TCGGAGTCTCGCCCGACCACCAGGGCAAGGGTCTGGGCAGCGCCGTCGTGCTCCCCGGAGTGGAGGCGGC
CGAGCGCGCCGGGGTGCCCGCCTTCCTGGAGACCTCCGCGCCCCGCAACCTCCCCTTCTACGAGCGGCTC
GGCTTCACCGTCACCGCCGACGTCGAGGTGCCCGAAGGACCGCGCACCTGGTGCATGACCCGCAAGCCCG
GTGCCTGAACGCGTTAAGTCGACAATCAACCTCTGGATTACAAAATTTGTGAAAGATTGACTGGTATTCT
TAACTATGTTGCTCCTTTTACGCTATGTGGATACGCTGCTTTAATGCCTTTGTATCATGCTATTGCTTCC
CGTATGGCTTTCATTTTCTCCTCCTTGTATAAATCCTGGTTGCTGTCTCTTTATGAGGAGTTGTGGCCCG
TTGTCAGGCAACGTGGCGTGGTGTGCACTGTGTTTGCTGACGCAACCCCCACTGGTTGGGGCATTGCCAC
CACCTGTCAGCTCCTTTCCGGGACTTTCGCTTTCCCCCTCCCTATTGCCACGGCGGAACTCATCGCCGCC
TGCCTTGCCCGCTGCTGGACAGGGGCTCGGCTGTTGGGCACTGACAATTCCGTGGTGTTGTCGGGGAAAT
CATCGTCCTTTCCTTGGCTGCTCGCCTGTGTTGCCACCTGGATTCTGCGCGGGACGTCCTTCTGCTACGT
CCCTTCGGCCCTCAATCCAGCGGACCTTCCTTCCCGCGGCCTGCTGCCGGCTCTGCGGCCTCTTCCGCGT
CTTCGCCTTCGCCCTCAGACGAGTCGGATCTCCCTTTGGGCCGCCTCCCCGCGTCGACTTTAAGACCAAT
GACTTACAAGGCAGCTGTAGATCTTAGCCACTTTTTAAAAGAAAAGGGGGGACTGGAAGGGCTAATTCAC
TCCCAACGAAGACAAGATCTGCTTTTTGCTTGTACTGGGTCTCTCTGGTTAGACCAGATCTGAGCCTGGG
AGCTCTCTGGCTAACTAGGGAACCCACTGCTTAAGCCTCAATAAAGCTTGCCTTGAGTGCTTCAAGTAGT
GTGTGCCCGTCTGTTGTGTGACTCTGGTAACTAGAGATCCCTCAGACCCTTTTAGTCAGTGTGGAAAATC
TCTAGCAGTACGTATAGTAGTTCATGTCATCTTATTATTCAGTATTTATAACTTGCAAAGAAATGAATAT
CAGAGAGTGAGAGGAACTTGTTTATTGCAGCTTATAATGGTTACAAATAAAGCAATAGCATCACAAATTT
CACAAATAAAGCATTTTTTTCACTGCATTCTAGTTGTGGTTTGTCCAAACTCATCAATGTATCTTATCAT
GTCTGGCTCTAGCTATCCCGCCCCTAACTCCGCCCATCCCGCCCCTAACTCCGCCCAGTTCCGCCCATTC
TCCGCCCCATGGCTGACTAATTTTTTTTATTTATGCAGAGGCCGAGGCCGCCTCGGCCTCTGAGCTATTC
CAGAAGTAGTGAGGAGGCTTTTTTGGAGGCCTAGGGACGTACCCAATTCGCCCTATAGTGAGTCGTATTA
CGCGCGCTCACTGGCCGTCGTTTTACAACGTCGTGACTGGGAAAACCCTGGCGTTACCCAACTTAATCGC
CTTGCAGCACATCCCCCTTTCGCCAGCTGGCGTAATAGCGAAGAGGCCCGCACCGATCGCCCTTCCCAAC
AGTTGCGCAGCCTGAATGGCGAATGGG
[124 nt withheld, positions 4928-5051]
C
[91 nt withheld, positions 5053-5143]
A
[49 nt withheld, positions 5145-5193]
CCTTTGACGTTGGAGTCCACGTTCTTT
[37 nt withheld, positions 5221-5257]
ACCCTATCTCGGTCTATTCTTTTGATTTATAAGGGATTTTGCCGATTTCGGCCTATTGGTTAAAAAATGA
GCTGATTTAACAAAAATTTAACGCGAATTTTAACAAAATATTAACGCTTACAATTTAGGTGGCACTTTTC
GGGGAAATGTGCGCGGAACCCCTATTTGTTTATTTTTCTAAATACATTCAAATATGTATCCGCTCATGAG
ACAATAACCCTGATAAATGCTTCAATAATATTGAAAAAGGAAGAGTATGAGTATTCAACATTTCCGTGTC
GCCCTTATTCCCTTTTTTGCGGCATTTTGCCTTCCTGTTTTTGCTCACCCAGAAACGCTGGTGAAAGTAA
AAGATGCTGAAGATCAGTTGGGTGCACGAGTGGGTTACATCGAACTGGATCTCAACAGCGGTAAGATCCT
TGAGAGTTTTCGCCCCGAAGAACGTTTTCCAATGATGAGCACTTTTAAAGTTCTGCTATGTGGCGCGGTA
TTATCCCGTATTGACGCCGGGCAAGAGCAACTCGGTCGCCGCATACACTATTCTCAGAATGACTTGGTTG
AGTACTCACCAGTCACAGAAAAGCATCTTACGGATGGCATGACAGTAAGAGAATTATGCAGTGCTGCCAT
AACCATGAGTGATAACACTGCGGCCAACTTACTTCTGACAACGATCGGAGGACCGAAGGAGCTAACCGCT
TTTTTGCACAACATGGGGGATCATGTAACTCGCCTTGATCGTTGGGAACCGGAGCTGAATGAAGCCATAC
CAAACGACGAGCGTGACACCACGATGCCTGTAGCAATGGCAACAACGTTGCGCAAACTATTAACTGGCGA
ACTACTTACTCTAGCTTCCCGGCAACAATTAATAGACTGGATGGAGGCGGATAAAGTTGCAGGACCACTT
CTGCGCTCGGCCCTTCCGGCTGGCTGGTTTATTGCTGATAAATCTGGAGCCGGTGAGCGTGGGTCTCGCG
GTATCATTGCAGCACTGGGGCCAGATGGTAAGCCCTCCCGTATCGTAGTTATCTACACGACGGGGAGTCA
GGCAACTATGGATGAACGAAATAGACAGATCGCTGAGATAGGTGCCTCACTGATTAAGCATTGGTAACTG
TCAGACCAAGTTTACTCATATATACTTTAGATTGATTTAAAACTTCATTTTTAATTTAAAAGGATCTAGG
TGAAGATCCTTTTTGATAATCTCATGACCAAAATCCCTTAACGTGAGTTTTCGTTCCACTGAGCGTCAGA
CCCCGTAGAAAAGATCAAAGGATCTTCTTGAGATCCTTTTTTTCTGCGCGTAATCTGCTGCTTGCAAACA
AAAAAACCACCGCTACCAGCGGTGGTTTGTTTGCCGGATCAAGAGCTACCAACTCTTTTTCCGAAGGTAA
CTGGCTTCAGCAGAGCGCAGATACCAAATACTGTTCTTCTAGTGTAGCCGTAGTTAGGCCACCACTTCAA
GAACTCTGTAGCACCGCCTACATACCTCGCTCTGCTAATCCTGTTACCAGTGGCTGCTGCCAGTGGCGAT
AAGTCGTGTCTTACCGGGTTGGACTCAAGACGATAGTTACCGGATAAGGCGCAGCGGTCGGGCTGAACGG
GGGGTTCGTGCACACAGCCCAGCTTGGAGCGAACGACCTACACCGAACTGAGATACCTACAGCGTGAGCT
ATGAGAAAGCGCCACGCTTCCCGAAGGGAGAAAGGCGGACAGGTATCCGGTAAGCGGCAGGGTCGGAACA
GGAGAGCGCACGAGGGAGCTTCCAGGGGGAAACGCCTGGTATCTTTATAGTCCTGTCGGGTTTCGCCACC
TCTGACTTGAGCGTCGATTTTTGTGATGCTCGTCAGGGGGGCGGAGCCTATGGAAAAACGCCAGCAACGC
GGCCTTTTTACGGTTCCTGGCCTTTTGCTGGCCTTTTGCTCACATGTTCTTTCCTGCGTTATCCCCTGAT
TCTGTGGATAACCGTATTACCGCCTTTGAGTGAGCTGATACCGCTCGCCGCAGCCGAACGACCGAGCGCA
GCGAGTCAGTGAGCG
